>Addgene plasmid #146482 | pAc5.1B-EGFP-DmGW182-M2-Cterm_H | depositor full sequence | sequence record 288927 | Full Sequence
TGTTATCTATAGATAATTTTGTTGCAAAATATGTTGACTATGACAAAGATTGTATGTATATACCTTTAAT
GTATTCTCATTTTCTTATGTATTTATAATGGCAATGATGATACTGATGATATTTTAAGATGATGCCAGAC
CACAGGCTGATTTCTGCGTCTTTTGCCGAACGCAGTGCATGTGCGGTTGTTGTTTTTTGGAATAGTTTCA
ATTTTCGGACTGTCCGCTTTGATTTCAGTTTCTTGGCTTATTCAAAAAGCAAAGTAAAGCCAAAAAAGCG
AGATGGCAATACCAAATGCGGCAAAACGGTAGTGGAAGGAAAGGGGTGCGGGGCAGCGGAAGGAAGGGTG
GGGCGGGGCGTGGCGGGGTCTGTGGCTGGGCGCGACGTCACCGACGTTGGAGCCACTCCTTTGACCATGT
GTGCGTGTGTGTATTATTCGTGTCTCGCCACTCGCCGGTTGTTTTTTTCTTTTTATCTCGCTCTCTCTAG
CGCCATCTCGTACGCATGCTCAACGCACCGCATGTTGCCGTGTCCTTTATGCGTCATTTTGGCTCGAAAT
AGGCAATTATTTAAACAAAGATTAGTCAACGAAAACGCTAAAATAAATAAGTCTACAATATGGTTACTTA
TTGCCATGTGTGTGCAGCCAACGATAGCAACAAAAGCAACAACACAGTGGCTTTCCCTCTTTCACTTTTT
GTTTGCAAGCGCGTGCGAGCAAGACGGCACGACCGGCAAACGCAATTACGCTGACAAAGAGCAGACGAAG
TTTTGGCCGAAAAACATCAAGGCGCCTGATACGAATGCATTTGCAATAACAATTGCGATATTTAATATTG
TTTATGAAGCTGTTTGACTTCAAAACACACAAAAAAAAAAATAAAACAAATTATTTGAAAGAGAATTAGG
AATCGGACAGCTTATCGTTACGGGCTAACAGCACACCGAGACGAAATAGCTTACCTGACGTCACAGCCTC
TGGAAGAACTGCCGCCAAGCAGAGAGAGAGAGAAAAAGAGGGAGAGCAGCTTAGACCGCATGTGCTTGTG
TGTGAGGCGTCTCTCTCTTCGTCTCCTGTTTGCGCAAACGCATAGACTGCACTGAGAAAATCGATTACCT
ATTTTTTATGAATGAATATTTGCACTATTACTATTCAAAACTATTAAGATAGCAATCACATTCAATAGCC
AAATACTATACCACCTGAGCGATGCAACGAAATGATCAATTTGAGCAAAAATGCTGCATATTTAGGACGG
CATCATTATAGAAATGCTTCTTGCTGTGTACTTTTCTCTCGTCTGGCAGCTGTTTCGCCGTTATTGTTAA
AACCGGCTTAAGTTAGGTGTGTTTTCTACGACTAGTGATGCCCCTACTAGAAGATGTGTGTTGCACAAAT
GTCCCTGAATAACCAATTTGAAGTGCAGATAGCAGTAAACGTAAGCTAATATGAATATTATTTAACTGTA
ATGTTTTAATATCGCTGGACATTACTAATAAACCCACTATAAACACATGTACATATGTATGTTTTGGCAT
ACAATGAGTAGTTGGGGAAAAAATGTGTAAAAGCACCGTGACCATCACAGCATAAAGATAACCAGCTGAA
GTATCGAATATGAGTAACCCCCAAATTGAATCACATGCCGCAACTGATAGGACCCATGGAAGTACACTCT
TCATGGCGATATACAAGACACACACAAGCACGAACACCCAGTTGCGGAGGAAATTCTCCGTAAATGAAAA
CCCAATCGGCGAACAATTCATACCCATATATGGTAAAAGTTTTGAACGCGACTTGAGAGCGGAGAGCATT
GCGGCTGATAAGGTTTTAGCGCTAAGCGGGCTTTATAAAACGGGCTGCGGGACCAGTTTTCATATCACTA
CCGTTTGAGTTCTTGTGCTGTGTGGATACTCCTCCCGACACAAAGCCGCTCCATCAGCCAGCAGTCGTCT
AATCCAGAGACCCCGGATCGGGGTACCAACATGGTGAGCAAGGGCGAGGAGCTGTTCACCGGGGTGGTGC
CCATCCTGGTCGAGCTGGACGGCGACGTAAACGGCCACAAGTTCAGCGTGTCCGGCGAGGGCGAGGGCGA
TGCCACCTACGGCAAGCTGACCCTGAAGTTCATCTGCACCACCGGCAAGCTGCCCGTGCCCTGGCCCACC
CTCGTGACCACCCTGACCTACGGCGTGCAGTGCTTCAGCCGCTACCCCGACCACATGAAGCAGCACGACT
TCTTCAAGTCCGCCATGCCCGAAGGCTACGTCCAGGAGCGCACCATCTTCTTCAAGGACGACGGCAACTA
CAAGACCCGCGCCGAGGTGAAGTTCGAGGGCGACACCCTGGTGAACCGCATCGAGCTGAAGGGCATCGAC
TTCAAGGAGGACGGCAACATCCTGGGGCACAAGCTGGAGTACAACTACAACAGCCACAACGTCTATATCA
TGGCCGACAAGCAGAAGAACGGCATCAAGGTGAACTTCAAGATCCGCCACAACATCGAGGACGGCAGCGT
GCAGCTCGCCGACCACTACCAGCAGAACACCCCCATCGGCGACGGCCCCGTGCTGCTGCCCGACAACCAC
TACCTGAGCACCCAGTCCGCCCTGAGCAAAGACCCCAACGAGAAGCGCGATCACATGGTCCTGCTGGAGT
TCGTGACCGCCGCCGGGATCACTCTCGGCATGGACGAGCTGTACAAGCCAAGCTTGAATTCTGCAGATAT
CCAGCACAGTGGCGGCCGCGCCAATACCGGTAAAAATTCACCGACTGATTTACCGCCACTAAGTTTATCG
TCGTCTACATGGAGTTTTAATCCAAACCAAAATTATCCGAGTCACAGTTGGTCTGACAATAGTCAACAAT
GTACCGCCACTTCGGAGCTTTGGACAAGCCCGCTAAATAAATCATCGTCTCGAGGTCCCCCGCCAGGATT
GACTGCCAATTCAAATAAATCTGCAAATAGTAATGCGTCAACGCCAACAACTATTACCGGAGGTGCGAAT
GGATGGTTACAGCCTCGAAGTGGCGGTGTTCAAACCACAAACACTAATTGGACAGGTGGTAACACCACTT
GGGGCCCACAAACTCCTTCCTCTACAAGCTCTAGTGGAACTAGTGGTGGCAACGTCGGAGGCGTCGGCAC
TTCAGCCAATAATGCAAACAGTGGTTCTGCAGCTTGTCTGTCCGGAAACAATAGCGGCAACGGAAACGGC
AGCGCGAGCGGCGCCGGCAGCGGCAACAATGGCAACAGTAGCTGCAACAACAGTGCCGCCGGGGGGGGCA
GCAGCAGCAACAACACGATTACCACTGTAGCAAATTCGAATCTTGTTGGTTCTAGTGGCTCTGTCTCAAA
TTCCTCTGGCGTTACTGCTAACTCTAGTACTGTTTCTGTAGTTAGTTGTACAGCGAGTGGGAATTCCATA
AATGGGGCAGGTACTGCAAACAGTTCTGGTTCAAAGAGTAGTGCAAACAATTTAGCTAGCGGCCAGTCTA
GCGCTTCTAACTTAACTAATAGCACCAATTCAACATGGCGACAAACTAGCCAAAACCAAGCTCTTCAAAG
TCAAAGCAGGCCATCAGGCAGAGAAGCTGACTTTGATTATATATCTCTCGTTTATTCCATTGTTGATGAT
TAATCTAGAGGGCCCGCGGTTCGAAGGTAAGCCTATCCCTAACCCTCTCCTCGGTCTCGATTCTACGCGT
ACCGGTCATCATCACCATCACCATTGAGTTTAAACCCGCTGATCAGCCTCGACTGTGCCTTCTAAGGCCT
GAGCTCGCTGATCAGCCTCGATCGAGGATCCAGACATGATAAGATACATTGATGAGTTTGGACAAACCAC
AACTAGAATGCAGTGAAAAAAATGCTTTATTTGTGAAATTTGTGATGCTATTGCTTTATTTGTAACCATT
ATAAGCTGCAATAAACAAGTTAACAACAACAATTGCATTCATTTTATGTTTCAGGTTCAGGGGGAGGTGT
GGGAGGTTTTTTAAAGCAAGTAAAACCTCTACAAATGTGGTATGGCTGATTATGATCAGTCGACCGATGC
CCTTGAGAGCCTTCAACCCAGTCAGCTCCTTCCGGTGGGCGCGGGGCATGACTATCGTCGCCGCACTTAT
GACTGTCTTCTTTATCATGCAACTCGTAGGACAGGTGCCGGCAGCGCTCTGGGTCATTTTCGGCGAGGAC
CGCTTTCGCTGGAGCGCGACGATGATCGGCCTGTCGCTTGCGGTATTCGGAATCTTGCACGCCCTCGCTC
AAGCCTTCGTCACTGGTCCCGCCACCAAACGTTTCGGCGAGAAGCAGGCCATTATCGCCGGCATGGCGGC
CGACGCGCTGGGCTACGTCTTGCTGGCGTTCGCGACGCGAGGCTGGATGGCCTTCCCCATTATGATTCTT
CTCGCTTCCGGCGGCATCGGGATGCCCGCGTTGCAGGCCATGCTGTCCAGGCAGGTAGATGACGACCATC
AGGGACAGCTTCAAGGATCGCTCGCGGCTCTTACCAGCCAGCAAAAGGCCAGGAACCGTAAAAAGGCCGC
GTTGCTGGCGTTTTTCCATAGGCTCCGCCCCCCTGACGAGCATCACAAAAATCGACGCTCAAGTCAGAGG
TGGCGAAACCCGACAGGACTATAAAGATACCAGGCGTTTCCCCCTGGAAGCTCCCTCGTGCGCTCTCCTG
TTCCGACCCTGCCGCTTACCGGATACCTGTCCGCCTTTCTCCCTTCGGGAAGCGTGGCGCTTTCTCAATG
CTCACGCTGTAGGTATCTCAGTTCGGTGTAGGTCGTTCGCTCCAAGCTGGGCTGTGTGCACGAACCCCCC
GTTCAGCCCGACCGCTGCGCCTTATCCGGTAACTATCGTCTTGAGTCCAACCCGGTAAGACACGACTTAT
CGCCACTGGCAGCAGCCACTGGTAACAGGATTAGCAGAGCGAGGTATGTAGGCGGTGCTACAGAGTTCTT
GAAGTGGTGGCCTAACTACGGCTACACTAGAAGGACAGTATTTGGTATCTGCGCTCTGCTGAAGCCAGTT
ACCTTCGGAAAAAGAGTTGGTAGCTCTTGATCCGGCAAACAAACCACCGCTGGTAGCGGTGGTTTTTTTG
TTTGCAAGCAGCAGATTACGCGCAGAAAAAAAGGATCTCAAGAAGATCCTTTGATCTTTTCTACGGGGTC
TGACGCTCAGTGGAACGAAAACTCACGTTAAGGGATTTTGGTCATGAGATTATCAAAAAGGATCTTCACC
TAGATCCTTTTAAATTAAAAATGAAGTTTTAAATCAATCTAAAGTATATATGAGTAAACTTGGTCTGACA
GTTACCAATGCTTAATCAGTGAGGCACCTATCTCAGCGATCTGTCTATTTCGTTCATCCATAGTTGCCTG
ACTCCCCGTCGTGTAGATAACTACGATACGGGAGGGCTTACCATCTGGCCCCAGTGCTGCAATGATACCG
CGAGACCCACGCTCACCGGCTCCAGATTTATCAGCAATAAACCAGCCAGCCGGAAGGGCCGAGCGCAGAA
GTGGTCCTGCAACTTTATCCGCCTCCATCCAGTCTATTAATTGTTGCCGGGAAGCTAGAGTAAGTAGTTC
GCCAGTTAATAGTTTGCGCAACGTTGTTGCCATTGCTGCAGGCATCGTGGTGTCACGCTCGTCGTTTGGT
ATGGCTTCATTCAGCTCCGGTTCCCAACGATCAAGGCGAGTTACATGATCCCCCATGTTGTGCAAAAAAG
CGGTTAGCTCCTTCGGTCCTCCGATCGTTGTCAGAAGTAAGTTGGCCGCAGTGTTATCACTCATGGTTAT
GGCAGCACTGCATAATTCTCTTACTGTCATGCCATCCGTAAGATGCTTTTCTGTGACTGGTGAGTACTCA
ACCAAGTCATTCTGAGAATAGTGTATGCGGCGACCGAGTTGCTCTTGCCCGGCGTCAACACGGGATAATA
CCGCGCCACATAGCAGAACTTTAAAAGTGCTCATCATTGGAAAACGTTCTTCGGGGCGAAAACTCTCAAG
GATCTTACCGCTGTTGAGATCCAGTTCGATGTAACCCACTCGTGCACCCAACTGATCTTCAGCATCTTTT
ACTTTCACCAGCGTTTCTGGGTGAGCAAAAACAGGAAGGCAAAATGCCGCAAAAAAGGGAATAAGGGCGA
CACGGAAATGTTGAATACTCATACTCTTCCTTTTTCAATATTATTGAAGCATTTATCAGGGTTATTGTCT
CATGAGCGGATACATATTTGAATGTATTTAGAAAAATAAACAAATAGGGGTTCCGCGCACATTTCCCCGA
AAAGTGCCACCTGACGTCTAAGAAACCATTATTATCATGACATTAACCTATAAAAATAGGCGTATCACGA
GGCCCTTTCGTCTTCAAGGAATTAATTCTATATTCTAAAAACACAAATGATACTTCTAAAAAAAATCATG
AATGGCATCAACTCTGAATCAAATCTTTGCAGATGCACCTACTTCTCATTTCCACTGTCACATCATTTTT
CCAGATCTCGCTGCCTGTTATGTGGCCCACAAACCAAGACACGTTTTATGGCCATTAAAGCTGGCTGATC
GTCGCCAAACACCAAATACATATCAATATGTACATTCGAGAAAGAAGCGATCAAAGAAGCGTCTTCGGGC
GAGTAGGAGAATGCGGAGGAGAAGGAGAACGAGCTGATCTAGTATCTCTCCACAATCCAATGCCAACTGA
CCAACTGGCCATATTCGGAGCAATTTGAAGCCAATTTCCATCGCCTGGCGATCGCTCCATTCTTGGCTAT
ATGTTTTTCACCGTTCCCGGGGCCATTTTCAAAGACTCGTCGGTAAGATAAGATTGTGTCACTCGCTGTC
TCTCTTCATTTGTCGAAGAATGCTGAGGAATTTCGCGATGACGTCGGCGAGTATTTTGAAGAATGAGAAT
AATTTGTATTTATACGAAAATCAGTTAGTGGAATTTTCTACAAAAACA
Features (pLannotate 1.2.2; 10 found; start..end, strand, type, name):
   1991..2707    +  CDS            EGFP: EGFP is a basic (constitutively fluorescent) green fluorescent protein published in 1996, derived from Aequorea victoria. It is reported to be a rapidly-maturing weak dimer with moderate acid sensitivity.
   2711..3640    +  CDS            gw (fragment): GAWKY_DROME - Also known as GW182 From Drosophila melanogaster (Fruit fly).
   3666..3707    +  CDS            V5 tag: epitope tag from simian virus 5
   3807..3941    -  polyA_signal   SV40 poly(A) signal: SV40 polyadenylation signal
   3964..4048    -  CDS            large T antigen (fragment): large T antigen from SV40 (simian virus 40)
   4049..4519    +  CDS            TcR (fragment): tetracycline efflux protein; tet; confers resistance to tetracycline
   4563..5151    -  rep_origin     ori: high-copy-number ColE1/pMB1/pBR322/pUC origin of replication
   5322..6182    -  CDS            AmpR: β-lactamase; bla; confers resistance to ampicillin, carbenicillin, and related antibiotics
   6183..6287    -  promoter       AmpR promoter: bla
   6437..1971    +  promoter       Ac5 promoter (across the origin): Drosophila melanogaster actin 5C promoter
