[The description below was written by a language model from this plasmid's Addgene catalogue record and pLannotate feature annotations shown in this document.]
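Description:
pAc5.1B-EGFP-DmGW182-M2-Cterm_H is an insect expression plasmid of about 7 kb that produces a fragment of the Drosophila melanogaster GW182 protein (gene gw) fused to EGFP. The catalogue lists the backbone as unknown, but the name and annotated features point to a pAc5.1-type vector. A long Drosophila actin 5C (Ac5) promoter, which spans the numbering origin of the sequence record, provides strong constitutive transcription in fly cells. In bacteria the plasmid is maintained through a ColE1/pUC-type origin and selected with ampicillin via the β-lactamase gene and its own promoter. The feature tool describes this origin as high copy, whereas the catalogue lists the plasmid as low copy. Short fragments of a tetracycline resistance gene and of SV40 large T antigen are also annotated. These appear to be non-functional backbone remnants.

The expression cassette places the EGFP coding sequence directly downstream of the Ac5 promoter. It is followed almost immediately by a roughly 930 nt gw fragment, which by the construct name covers the M2 and C-terminal regions of the protein. A V5 epitope tag is annotated shortly after the insert, but the record does not show whether it is read in frame or is preceded by a stop codon. An SV40 polyadenylation signal lies downstream, although it is annotated on the opposite strand. The result is an N-terminally GFP-tagged GW182 fragment that can be followed by fluorescence or recovered with anti-GFP reagents. The associated publication concerns the GW182 silencing domain, its interaction with PABPC1, and its role in translational repression and decay of microRNA targets. This suggests use in transfected Drosophila cells for interaction or localisation experiments, though the record itself states only insect expression of the fragment.
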