Addgene plasmid #146482: pAc5.1B-EGFP-DmGW182-M2-Cterm_H
Purpose: Insect Expression of DmGW182-M2-Cterm
Depositing lab: Elisa Izaurralde. Depositing organization: Max Planck Institute for Developmental Biology. Publication: The silencing domain of GW182 interacts with PABPC1 to promote translational repression and degradation of microRNA targets and is required for target release. Zekri L, Huntzinger E, Heimstadt S, Izaurralde E. Mol Cell Biol. 2009 Dec;29(23):6220-31. doi: 10.1128/MCB.01081-09. Epub 2009 Sep 21. PubMed 19797087.
Backbone
  Vector backbone: Unknown
  Vector type: Insect Expression
Growth in bacteria
  Bacterial resistance: Ampicillin, 100 μg/mL
  Growth temperature: 37°C
  Growth strain: DH5alpha
  Copy number: Low Copy
Gene/Insert
  Gene/Insert name: DmGW182-M2-Cterm
  Species: D. melanogaster (fly)
  Entrez Gene: gw (a.k.a. Dmel_CG31992, CG11484, CG31992, CG9905, Dmel\CG31992, GQ182, GW, GW182, Gw, Gw182, anon-EST:Posey205, dGW182, gw182)
  Cloning method: Unknown
Terms and licenses: Academic/Nonprofit Terms; Industry Terms: Not Available to Industry
Depositor comments: Plasmids from this collection were made available to the research community and donated after the lab closed. Please note that the sequence provided by the depositing laboratory may be theoretical/predicted or based on Sanger sequencing results. There may be discrepancies between sequencing results obtained by Addgene and the depositor sequence. If an Addgene verified sequence is not available, please contact before placing your order to request that our lab fully sequence the plasmid.
How to cite: pAc5.1B-EGFP-DmGW182-M2-Cterm_H was a gift from Elisa Izaurralde (Addgene plasmid # 146482 ; http://n2t.net/addgene:146482 ; RRID:Addgene_146482)
